Addgene plasmid #47726: P12p-bio
Purpose: Expresses enzymatically monobiotinylated full-length P12p ectodomain with no N-linked glycans upon cotransfection with BirA in mammalian cells. Contains a C-terminal rat Cd4 d3+4 tag.
Depositing lab: Gavin Wright. Depositing organization: Wellcome Sanger Institute. Publication: A library of functional recombinant cell surface and secreted Plasmodium falciparum merozoite proteins. Crosnier C, Wanaguru M, McDade B, Osier FH, Marsh K, Rayner JC, Wright GJ. Mol Cell Proteomics. 2013 Sep 16. 10.1074/mcp.O113.028357 PubMed 24043421.
Backbone
  Vector backbone: pTT3
  Backbone manufacturer: Yves Durocher, NRC
  Backbone size w/o insert (bp): 6633
  Total vector size (bp): 7620
  Vector type: Mammalian Expression
Growth in bacteria
  Bacterial resistance: Ampicillin, 100 μg/mL
  Growth temperature: 37°C
  Growth strain: DH5alpha
  Copy number: High Copy
Gene/Insert
  Gene/Insert name: Codon-optimised P12p
  Species: Synthetic; Plasmodium falciparum
  Insert size (bp): 987
  Mutation: Exogenous signal peptide of mouse origin, changed Threonine186, Threonine244 and Threonine248 to Alanine residues
  Promoter: CMV
  Tag / fusion protein: rat Cd4 d3+4 (C terminal on backbone); enzymatic biotinylation sequence (C terminal on backbone)
  Cloning method: Restriction Enzyme; 5′ cloning site NotI (not destroyed); 3′ cloning site AscI (not destroyed)
  Sequencing primers: 5′ CMV-fwd
Resource information
  A portion of this plasmid was derived from a plasmid made by: pTT3 was obtained under an MTA from Yves Durocher, National Research Council of Canada- Biotechnology Research Institute
Terms and licenses: Academic/Nonprofit Terms; Industry Terms: Not Available to Industry
How to cite: P12p-bio was a gift from Gavin Wright (Addgene plasmid # 47726 ; http://n2t.net/addgene:47726 ; RRID:Addgene_47726)
