[The description below was written by a language model from this plasmid's Addgene catalogue record and pLannotate feature annotations shown in this document.]
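Description:
P12p-bio is a 7.6 kb mammalian expression plasmid built on the pTT3 backbone for transient production of a secreted, soluble form of the Plasmodium falciparum merozoite protein P12p. It is propagated in E. coli at high copy from a ColE1/pUC-type origin with ampicillin selection through β-lactamase. The backbone also carries an Epstein-Barr virus oriP fragment, which supports episomal maintenance in cells that supply EBNA1. Short lac and tet promoter, lacI and bla fragments are annotated near the bacterial origin; these appear to be cloning remnants with no role in expression.

Expression is driven by the CMV immediate-early enhancer and promoter. These are followed by adenovirus-derived leader and splice elements and a chimeric intron fragment, an arrangement that typically improves transcript processing, and the transcript ends at a rabbit β-globin polyadenylation signal. The open reading frame begins with an exogenous mouse signal peptide, annotated as an immunoglobulin heavy chain sequence, which directs secretion. Next comes a 987 bp codon-optimised synthetic sequence for the full-length P12p ectodomain, cloned between NotI and AscI sites that remain intact. Threonines 186, 244 and 248 are changed to alanine, and the record describes the product as lacking N-linked glycans.

The ectodomain is fused in frame to backbone-encoded C-terminal tags: rat Cd4 domains 3 and 4, then an enzymatic biotinylation sequence. The latter is listed in the catalogue fields but not separately annotated in the feature table. Cotransfection with BirA biotin ligase gives a protein carrying a single biotin. The construct belongs to a library of functional recombinant merozoite surface and secreted proteins.
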