Features (pLannotate 1.2.2; 19 found; start..end, strand, type, name):
    154..533     +  enhancer       CMV enhancer: human cytomegalovirus immediate early enhancer
    535..734     +  promoter       CMV promoter: human cytomegalovirus (CMV) immediate early promoter
    802..840     +  misc_feature   Ad SA (fragment): adenovirus major late transcript splice acceptor (Friedrich and Soriano, 1991)
    873..1082    -  CDS            PTP (fragment): TERM_ADE02 - Experimental evidence at protein level: Swiss-Prot protein existence level 1. Protein covalently bound to the viral DNA that acts as a primer for viral genomic replication by DNA strand displacement. Assembles on the viral origin of replication in an initiation complex with viral polymerase, DBP, host NFIA and host POU2F1/OCT1. During initiation, the polymerase covalently couples the first dCTP with Ser- 580 of pTP. The terminal protein stimulates the template activity over 20 fold compared to protein-free templates. Neo-synthesized viral genomes are linked to two preterminal prot
   1113..1202    +  intron         chimeric intron (fragment): chimera between introns from adenovirus and immunoglobulin heavy chain genes
   1221..1267    +  CDS            IgH signal sequence (fragment): signal sequence from the mouse immunoglobulin heavy chain variable region
   1347..2333    +  CDS            PFS12P (fragment): PF12P_PLAF7 - Also known as PF12P. Experimental evidence at protein level: Swiss-Prot protein existence level 1. From Plasmodium falciparum (isolate 3D7).
   2334..2894    +  CDS            Cd4 (fragment): CD4_RAT - Experimental evidence at protein level: Swiss-Prot protein existence level 1. Integral membrane glycoprotein that plays an essential role in the immune response and serves multiple functions in responses against both external and internal offenses. In T-cells, functions primarily as a coreceptor for MHC class II molecule:peptide complex. The antigens presented by class II peptides are derived from extracellular proteins while class I peptides are derived from cytosolic proteins. Interacts simultaneously with the T-cell receptor (TCR) and the MHC class II presented by antigen presenti
   3000..3055    +  polyA_signal   β-globin poly(A) signal: rabbit β-globin polyadenylation signal (Gil and Proudfoot, 1987)
   3569..5250    -  rep_origin     oriP (fragment): Epstein-Barr virus oriP replication origin (Yates et al., 2000)
   5377..5481    +  promoter       AmpR promoter: bla
   5482..6342    +  CDS            AmpR: β-lactamase; bla; confers resistance to ampicillin, carbenicillin, and related antibiotics
   6513..7101    +  rep_origin     ori: high-copy-number ColE1/pMB1/pBR322/pUC origin of replication
   7284..7376    +  CDS            lacI (fragment): lac repressor; lacI; The lac repressor binds to the lac operator to inhibit transcription in E. coli. This inhibition can be relieved by adding lactose or isopropyl-β-D-thiogalactopyranoside (IPTG).
   7389..7410    +  protein_bind   CAP binding site: CAP binding activates transcription in the presence of cAMP. E. coli catabolite activator protein
   7425..7455    +  promoter       lac promoter: promoter for the E. coli lac operon
   7463..7479    +  protein_bind   lac operator: The lac repressor binds to the lac operator to inhibit transcription in E. coli. This inhibition can be relieved by adding lactose or isopropyl-β-D-thiogalactopyranoside (IPTG). lac repressor encoded by lacI
   7549..7565    +  promoter       tet promoter (fragment): E. coli promoter for tetracycline efflux protein gene
   7575..7600    -  CDS            bla(M) (fragment): β-lactamase lacking the signal sequence; bla(M); allows cytosolic expression of β-lactamase
>Addgene plasmid #47726 | P12p-bio | depositor full sequence | sequence record 68869 | P12p-bio sequence 7620 bps
AGATCTATACATTGAATCAATATTGGCAATTAGCCATATTAGTCATTGGTTATATAGCATAAATCAATAT
TGGCTATTGGCCATTGCATACGTTGTATCTATATCATAATATGTACATTTATATTGGCTCATGTCCAATA
TGACCGCCATGTTGACATTGATTATTGACTAGTTATTAATAGTAATCAATTACGGGGTCATTAGTTCATA
GCCCATATATGGAGTTCCGCGTTACATAACTTACGGTAAATGGCCCGCCTGGCTGACCGCCCAACGACCC
CCGCCCATTGACGTCAATAATGACGTATGTTCCCATAGTAACGCCAATAGGGACTTTCCATTGACGTCAA
TGGGTGGAGTATTTACGGTAAACTGCCCACTTGGCAGTACATCAAGTGTATCATATGCCAAGTCCGCCCC
CTATTGACGTCAATGACGGTAAATGGCCCGCCTGGCATTATGCCCAGTACATGACCTTACGGGACTTTCC
TACTTGGCAGTACATCTACGTATTAGTCATCGCTATTACCATGGTGATGCGGTTTTGGCAGTACACCAAT
GGGCGTGGATAGCGGTTTGACTCACGGGGATTTCCAAGTCTCCACCCCATTGACGTCAATGGGAGTTTGT
TTTGGCACCAAAATCAACGGGACTTTCCAAAATGTCGTAATAACCCCGCCCCGTTGACGCAAATGGGCGG
TAGGCGTGTACGGTGGGAGGTCTATATAAGCAGAGCTCGTTTAGTGAACCGTCAGATCCTCACTCTCTTC
CGCATCGCTGTCTGCGAGGGCCAGCTGTTGGGCTCGCGGTTGAGGACAAACTCTTCGCGGTCTTTCCAGT
ACTCTTGGATCGGAAACCCGTCGGCCTCCGAACGGTACTCCGCCACCGAGGGACCTGAGCGAGTCCGCAT
CGACCGGATCGGAAAACCTCTCGAGAAAGGCGTCTAACCAGTCACAGTCGCAAGGTAGGCTGAGCACCGT
GGCGGGCGGCAGCGGGTGGCGGTCGGGGTTGTTTCTGGCGGAGGTGCTGCTGATGATGTAATTAAAGTAG
GCGGTCTTGAGACGGCGGATGGTCGAGGTGAGGTGTGGCAGGCTTGAGATCCAGCTGTTGGGGTGAGTAC
TCCCTCTCAAAAGCGGGCATTACTTCTGCGCTAAGATTGTCAGTTTCCAAAAACGAGGAGGATTTGATAT
TCACCTGGCCCGATCTGGCCATACACTTGAGTGACAATGACATCCACTTTGCCTTTCTCTCCACAGGTGT
CCACTCCCAGGTCCAAGTTTGCCACCATGGAGTTTCAGACCCAGGTACTCATGTCCCTGCTGCTCTGCAT
GTCTGGTGCGGCCGCTTACAAGATCAACGGCGTGTGCGACTTCAGCAGCGAGGGCCTGAGCCTGCTGCCC
GAGGAAAAGCTGGACTTCAGCGTGTCCCGGAACGTGGACAAGCTGAGCGACGAGAACAACGTGCGGCACT
GCGTGCACTTCAGCAAGGGCTTCGAGTACCTGCGGTTCATCTGCCCCATGCGGAAGGACAACTACGAGGG
CATCGAGATCCGGCCCGTGGAATGCTTTGAGTACATCCACATCGAGGGCAGAGAGCACAAGCTGTCCGAG
ATCCTGAAGGGCAGCCTGTACGAGAAGTCCATCAACGACAACATCATGACCCGGGACGTGTTCATCCCCC
CCACCATCTACGAGGACATGTTCTTCGAGTGCACCTGTGACAACAGCCTGACCTTCAAGAACAACATGAT
CGGCATCCGGGGCATCATGAAGATCCACCTGAAGAAGAACATCCTGTACGGCTGCGACTTCGACCACGAC
GAGAAGCTGATGAAGAACAAGGCCGCCTTCACCAACTTCTACGACAAGCAGAAGATCCTGCCCCTGATCG
GCAACAACAACAACGATGACGACAACAATGACGACGATAACAACAATGATAACAATAATAACGACAACAA
CAACAACAATAACAATAACAACAACAATAACAATAACAATAATAACAACAACATCGCCTGCAACGTGGCC
ATCAAGAAAAGCCAGGTGTACCTGGGCATCATCTGCCCTGACGGCTACACCCTGTACCCCAACGACTGCT
TCAAGAACGTGATCTATGACAACAACATCATCATCCCCCTCAAGAAGATCATCCCCCACGATATCCTGTA
CCACCAGGACAAGAACAAGCGGATCACCTTCGCCAGCTTCACCCTGAACATCAACGAGAACCCCCCTGGC
TTCACCTGTTACTGCATCAAGGACCAGACCAACATCAACAACCCCCTGATCGTGAACTTCCACTTTAGCA
ACCAGGAAACCAGCTACGCCACCGGCGCGCCGTCGACCTCCATCACGGCCTATAAGAGTGAGGGGGAGTC
AGCGGAGTTCTCCTTCCCACTCAACCTTGGAGAGGAAAGCCTGCAGGGAGAGTTGAGATGGAAGGCAGAG
AAGGCTCCTTCTTCCCAGTCCTGGATCACCTTCTCCCTAAAGAACCAAAAGGTGTCTGTGCAGAAGTCTA
CTAGCAACCCCAAGTTCCAGCTGTCCGAAACGCTCCCACTCACCCTTCAGATACCCCAGGTCTCCCTTCA
GTTTGCTGGTTCTGGCAACCTGACCCTGACTCTGGACAGAGGGATACTGTATCAGGAAGTGAACCTGGTG
GTGATGAAAGTGACTCAGCCCGACAGCAACACTTTGACCTGTGAGGTGATGGGACCCACCTCACCCAAGA
TGAGACTGATCTTGAAGCAGGAGAATCAGGAGGCCAGGGTCTCCAGGCAGGAGAAAGTGATTCAAGTGCA
GGCCCCTGAAGCAGGGGTGTGGCAATGTCTACTGAGTGAAGGTGAAGAGGTCAAGATGGACTCCAAGATC
CAGGTTTTATCCAAAGGGTTGAATTCCGGATCACTGCATCATATTCTGGATGCACAGAAAATGGTGTGGA
ATCATCGTTAAGTCTAGACACGTGATTAATTAAGGATCCCCCGACCTCGACCTCTGGCTAATAAAGGAAA
TTTATTTTCATTGCAATAGTGTGTTGGAATTTTTTGTGTCTCTCACTCGGAAGGACATATGGGAGGGCAA
ATCATTTGGTCGAGATCCCTCGGAGATCTCTAGCTAGAGGATCGATCCCCGCCCCGGACGAACTAAACCT
GACTACGACATCTCTGCCCCTTCTTCGCGGGGCAGTGCATGTAATCCCTTCAGTTGGTTGGTACAACTTG
CCAACTGGGCCCTGTTCCACATGTGACACGGGGGGGGACCAAACACAAAGGGGTTCTCTGACTGTAGTTG
ACATCCTTATAAATGGATGTGCACATTTGCCAACACTGAGTGGCTTTCATCCTGGAGCAGACTTTGCAGT
CTGTGGACTGCAACACAACATTGCCTTTATGTGTAACTCTTGGCTGAAGCTCTTACACCAATGCTGGGGG
ACATGTACCTCCCAGGGGCCCAGGAAGACTACGGGAGGCTACACCAACGTCAATCAGAGGGGCCTGTGTA
GCTACCGATAAGCGGACCCTCAAGAGGGCATTAGCAATAGTGTTTATAAGGCCCCCTTGTTAACCCTAAA
CGGGTAGCATATGCTTCCCGGGTAGTAGTATATACTATCCAGACTAACCCTAATTCAATAGCATATGTTA
CCCAACGGGAAGCATATGCTATCGAATTAGGGTTAGTAAAAGGGTCCTAAGGAACAGCGATATCTCCCAC
CCCATGAGCTGTCACGGTTTTATTTACATGGGGTCAGGATTCCACGAGGGTAGTGAACCATTTTAGTCAC
AAGGGCAGTGGCTGAAGATCAAGGAGCGGGCAGTGAACTCTCCTGAATCTTCGCCTGCTTCTTCATTCTC
CTTCGTTTAGCTAATAGAATAACTGCTGAGTTGTGAACAGTAAGGTGTATGTGAGGTGCTCGAAAACAAG
GTTTCAGGTGACGCCCCCAGAATAAAATTTGGACGGGGGGTTCAGTGGTGGCATTGTGCTATGACACCAA
TATAACCCTCACAAACCCCTTGGGCAATAAATACTAGTGTAGGAATGAAACATTCTGAATATCTTTAACA
ATAGAAATCCATGGGGTGGGGACAAGCCGTAAAGACTGGATGTCCATCTCACACGAATTTATGGCTATGG
GCAACACATAATCCTAGTGCAATATGATACTGGGGTTATTAAGATGTGTCCCAGGCAGGGACCAAGACAG
GTGAACCATGTTGTTACACTCTATTTGTAACAAGGGGAAAGAGAGTGGACGCCGACAGCAGCGGACTCCA
CTGGTTGTCTCTAACACCCCCGAAAATTAAACGGGGCTCCACGCCAATGGGGCCCATAAACAAAGACAAG
TGGCCACTCTTTTTTTTGAAATTGTGGAGTGGGGGCACGCGTCAGCCCCCACACGCCGCCCTGCGGTTTT
GGACTGTAAAATAAGGGTGTAATAACTTGGCTGATTGTAACCCCGCTAACCACTGCGGTCAAACCACTTG
CCCACAAAACCACTAATGGCACCCCGGGGAATACCTGCATAAGTAGGTGGGCGGGCCAAGATAGGGGCGC
GATTGCTGCGATCTGGAGGACAAATTACACACACTTGCGCCTGAGCGCCAAGCACAGGGTTGTTGGTCCT
CATATTCACGAGGTCGCTGAGAGCACGGTGGGCTAATGTTGCCATGGGTAGCATATACTACCCAAATATC
TGGATAGCATATGCTATCCTAATCTATATCTGGGTAGCATAGGCTATCCTAATCTATATCTGGGTAGCAT
ATGCTATCCTAATCTATATCTGGGTAGTATATGCTATCCTAATTTATATCTGGGTAGCATAGGCTATCCT
AATCTATATCTGGGTAGCATATGCTATCCTAATCTATATCTGGGTAGTATATGCTATCCTAATCTGTATC
CGGGTAGCATATGCTATCCTAATAGAGATTAGGGTAGTATATGCTATCCTAATTTATATCTGGGTAGCAT
ATACTACCCAAATATCTGGATAGCATATGCTATCCTAATCTATATCTGGGTAGCATATGCTATCCTAATC
TATATCTGGGTAGCATAGGCTATCCTAATCTATATCTGGGTAGCATATGCTATCCTAATCTATATCTGGG
TAGTATATGCTATCCTAATTTATATCTGGGTAGCATAGGCTATCCTAATCTATATCTGGGTAGCATATGC
TATCCTAATCTATATCTGGGTAGTATATGCTATCCTAATCTGTATCCGGGTAGCATATGCTATCCTCATG
ATAAGCTGTCAAACATGAGAATTTTCTTGAAGACGAAAGGGCCTCGTGATACGCCTATTTTTATAGGTTA
ATGTCATGATAATAATGGTTTCTTAGACGTCAGGTGGCACTTTTCGGGGAAATGTGCGCGGAACCCCTAT
TTGTTTATTTTTCTAAATACATTCAAATATGTATCCGCTCATGAGACAATAACCCTGATAAATGCTTCAA
TAATATTGAAAAAGGAAGAGTATGAGTATTCAACATTTCCGTGTCGCCCTTATTCCCTTTTTTGCGGCAT
TTTGCCTTCCTGTTTTTGCTCACCCAGAAACGCTGGTGAAAGTAAAAGATGCTGAAGATCAGTTGGGTGC
ACGAGTGGGTTACATCGAACTGGATCTCAACAGCGGTAAGATCCTTGAGAGTTTTCGCCCCGAAGAACGT
TTTCCAATGATGAGCACTTTTAAAGTTCTGCTATGTGGCGCGGTATTATCCCGTGTTGACGCCGGGCAAG
AGCAACTCGGTCGCCGCATACACTATTCTCAGAATGACTTGGTTGAGTACTCACCAGTCACAGAAAAGCA
TCTTACGGATGGCATGACAGTAAGAGAATTATGCAGTGCTGCCATAACCATGAGTGATAACACTGCGGCC
AACTTACTTCTGACAACGATCGGAGGACCGAAGGAGCTAACCGCTTTTTTGCACAACATGGGGGATCATG
TAACTCGCCTTGATCGTTGGGAACCGGAGCTGAATGAAGCCATACCAAACGACGAGCGTGACACCACGAT
GCCTGCAGCAATGGCAACAACGTTGCGCAAACTATTAACTGGCGAACTACTTACTCTAGCTTCCCGGCAA
CAATTAATAGACTGGATGGAGGCGGATAAAGTTGCAGGACCACTTCTGCGCTCGGCCCTTCCGGCTGGCT
GGTTTATTGCTGATAAATCTGGAGCCGGTGAGCGTGGGTCTCGCGGTATCATTGCAGCACTGGGGCCAGA
TGGTAAGCCCTCCCGTATCGTAGTTATCTACACGACGGGGAGTCAGGCAACTATGGATGAACGAAATAGA
CAGATCGCTGAGATAGGTGCCTCACTGATTAAGCATTGGTAACTGTCAGACCAAGTTTACTCATATATAC
TTTAGATTGATTTAAAACTTCATTTTTAATTTAAAAGGATCTAGGTGAAGATCCTTTTTGATAATCTCAT
GACCAAAATCCCTTAACGTGAGTTTTCGTTCCACTGAGCGTCAGACCCCGTAGAAAAGATCAAAGGATCT
TCTTGAGATCCTTTTTTTCTGCGCGTAATCTGCTGCTTGCAAACAAAAAAACCACCGCTACCAGCGGTGG
TTTGTTTGCCGGATCAAGAGCTACCAACTCTTTTTCCGAAGGTAACTGGCTTCAGCAGAGCGCAGATACC
AAATACTGTTCTTCTAGTGTAGCCGTAGTTAGGCCACCACTTCAAGAACTCTGTAGCACCGCCTACATAC
CTCGCTCTGCTAATCCTGTTACCAGTGGCTGCTGCCAGTGGCGATAAGTCGTGTCTTACCGGGTTGGACT
CAAGACGATAGTTACCGGATAAGGCGCAGCGGTCGGGCTGAACGGGGGGTTCGTGCACACAGCCCAGCTT
GGAGCGAACGACCTACACCGAACTGAGATACCTACAGCGTGAGCTATGAGAAAGCGCCACGCTTCCCGAA
GGGAGAAAGGCGGACAGGTATCCGGTAAGCGGCAGGGTCGGAACAGGAGAGCGCACGAGGGAGCTTCCAG
GGGGAAACGCCTGGTATCTTTATAGTCCTGTCGGGTTTCGCCACCTCTGACTTGAGCGTCGATTTTTGTG
ATGCTCGTCAGGGGGGCGGAGCCTATGGAAAAACGCCAGCAACGCGGCCTTTTTACGGTTCCTGGCCTTT
TGCTGGCCTTTTGCTCACATGTTCTTTCCTGCGTTATCCCCTGATTCTGTGGATAACCGTATTACCGCCT
TTGAGTGAGCTGATACCGCTCGCCGCAGCCGAACGACCGAGCGCAGCGAGTCAGTGAGCGAGGAAGCGGA
AGAGCGCCCAATACGCAAACCGCCTCTCCCCGCGCGTTGGCCGATTCATTAATGCAGCTGGCACGACAGG
TTTCCCGACTGGAAAGCGGGCAGTGAGCGCAACGCAATTAATGTGAGTTAGCTCACTCATTAGGCACCCC
AGGCTTTACACTTTATGCTTCCGGCTCGTATGTTGTGTGGAATTGTGAGCGGATAACAATTTCACACAGG
AAACAGCTATGACCATGATTACGCCAAGCTCTAGCTAGAGGTCGACCAATTCTCATGTTTGACAGCTTAT
CATCGCAGATCCGGGCAACGTTGTTGCCATTGCTGCAGGCGCAGAACTGGTAGGTATGGA
