>Addgene plasmid #47726 | P12p-bio | addgene partial sequence | sequence record 71111 | CMV-F 5'-CGCAAATGGGCGGTAGGCGTG-3'
TGAACCGTCAGATCCTCACTCTCTTCCGCATCGCTGTCTGCGAGGGCCAGCTGTTGGGCTCGCGGTTGAG
GACAAACTCTTCGCGGTCTTTCCAGTACTCTTGGATCGGAAACCCGTCGGCCTCCGAACGGTACTCCGCC
ACCGAGGGACCTGAGCGAGTCCGCATCGACCGGATCGGAAAACCTCTCGAGAAAGGCGTCTAACCAGTCA
CAGTCGCAAGGTAGGCTGAGCACCGTGGCGGGCGGCAGCGGGTGGCGGTCGGGGTTGTTTCTGGCGGAGG
TGCTGCTGATGATGTAATTAAAGTAGGCGGTCTTGAGACGGCGGATGGTCGAGGTGAGGTGTGGCAGGCT
TGAGATCCAGCTGTTGGGGTGAGTACTCCCTCTCAAAAGCGGGCATTACTTCTGCGCTAAGATTGTCAGT
TTCCAAAAACGAGGAGGATTTGATATTCACCTGGCCCGATCTGGCCATACACTTGAGTGACAATGACATC
CACTTTGCCTTTCTCTCCACAGGTGTCCACTCCCAGGTCCAAGTTTGCCACCATGGAGTTTCAGACCCAG
GTACTCATGTCCCTGCTGCTCTGCATGTCTGGTGCGGCCGCTTACAAGATCAACGGCGTGTGCGACTTCA
GCAGCGAGGGCCTGAGCCTGCTGCCCGAGGAAAAGCTGGACTTCAGCGTGTCCCGGAACGTGGACAAGCT
GAGCGACGAGAACAACGTGCGGCACTGCGTGCACTTCAGCAAGGGCTTCGAGTACCTGCGGTTCATCTGC
CCCATGCGGAAGGACAACTACGAGGGCATCGAGATCCGGCCCGTGGAATGCTTTGAGTACATCCACATCG
AGGGCAGAGAGCACAAGCTGTCCGAGATCCTGAAGGGCAGCCTGTACGAGAAGTCCATCAACGACAACAT
CATGACCCGGGACGTGTTCATCCCCCCCACCATCTACGA
