>Addgene plasmid #47726 | P12p-bio | addgene partial sequence | sequence record 71471 | EBVori-F 5'-CCACTCAGTGTTGGCAAATG-3'
GAACCCCTTTGTGTTTGGTCCCCCCCCGTGTCACATGTGGAACAGGGCCCAGTTGGCAAGTTGTACCAAC
CAACTGAAGGGATTACATGCACTGCCCCGCGAAGAAGGGGCAGAGATGTCGTAGTCAGGTTTAGTTCGTC
CGGGGCGGGGATCGATCCTCTAGCTAGAGATCTCCGAGGGATCTCGACCAAATGATTTGCCCTCCCATAT
GTCCTTCCGAGTGAGAGACACAAAAAATTCCAACACACTATTGCAATGAAAATAAATTTCCTTTATTAGC
CAGAGGTCGAGGTCGGGGGATCCTTAATTAATCACGTGTCTAGACTTAACGATGATTCCACACCATTTTC
TGTGCATCCAGAATATGATGCAGTGATCCGGAATTCAACCCTTTGGATAAAACCTGGATCTTGGAGTCCA
TCTTGACCTCTTCACCTTCACTCAGTAGACATTGCCACACCCCTGCTTCAGGGGCCTGCACTTGAATCAC
TTTCTCCTGCCTGGAGACCCTGGCCTCCTGATTCTCCTGCTTCAAGATCAGTCTCATCTTGGGTGAGGTG
GGTCCCATCACCTCACAGGTCAAAGTGTTGCTGTCGGGCTGAGTCACTTTCATCACCACCAGGTTCACTT
CCTGATACAGTATCCCTCTGTCCAGAGTCAGGGTCAGGTTGCCAGAACCAGCAAACTGAAGGGAGACCTG
GGGTATCTGAAGGGTGAGTGGGAGCGTTTCGGACAGCTGGAACTTGGGGTTGCTAGTAGACTTCTGCACA
GACACCTTTTGGTTCTTTAGGGAGAAGGTGATCCAGGACTGGGAAGAAGGAGCCTTCTCTGCCTTCCATC
TCAACTCTCCCTGCAGGCTTTCCTCTCCAAGGTTGAGTGGGAAGGA
