>Addgene plasmid #47726 | P12p-bio | addgene partial sequence | sequence record 72085 | rCd4-R 5'-TCCCTGCAGGCTTTCCTCTCCAAGGTTGAG-3'
CCTCACTCTTATAGGCCGTGATGGAGGTCGACGGCGCGCCGGTGGCGTAGCTGGTTTCCTGGTTGCTAAA
GTGGAAGTTCACGATCAGGGGGTTGTTGATGTTGGTCTGGTCCTTGATGCAGTAACAGGTGAAGCCAGGG
GGGTTCTCGTTGATGTTCAGGGTGAAGCTGGCGAAGGTGATCCGCTTGTTCTTGTCCTGGTGGTACAGGA
TATCGTGGGGGATGATCTTCTTGAGGGGGATGATGATGTTGTTGTCATAGATCACGTTCTTGAAGCAGTC
GTTGGGGTACAGGGTGTAGCCGTCAGGGCAGATGATGCCCAGGTACACCTGGCTTTTCTTGATGGCCACG
TTGCAGGCGATGTTGTTGTTATTATTGTTATTGTTATTGTTGTTGTTATTGTTATTGTTGTTGTTGTTGT
CGTTATTATTGTTATCATTGTTGTTATCGTCGTCATTGTTGTCGTCATCGTTGTTGTTGTTGCCGATCAG
GGGCAGGATCTTCTGCTTGTCGTAGAAGTTGGTGAAGGCGGCCTTGTTCTTCATCAGCTTCTCGTCGTGG
TCGAAGTCGCAGCCGTACAGGATGTTCTTCTTCAGGTGGATCTTCATGATGCCCCGGATGCCGATCATGT
TGTTCTTGAAGGTCAGGCTGTTGTCACAGGTGCACTCGAAGAACATGTCCTCGTAGATGGTGGGGGGGAT
GAACACGTCCCGGGTCATGATGTTGTCGTTGATGGACTTCTCGTACAGGCTGCCCTTCAGGATCTCGGAC
AGCTTGTGCTCTCTGCCCTCGATGTGGATGTACTCAAAGCATTCCACGGGCCGGATCTCGATGCCCTCGT
AGTTGTCCTTCCGCATGGGGCAGATGAACCGCA
